Addgene plasmid #191316: LTR5HS S. pyogenes scaffold CARGO array
Purpose: Contains an array of guide RNAs targeting LTR5Hs elements
Depositing lab: Joanna Wysocka. Depositing organization: Stanford University. Publication: Systematic perturbation of retroviral LTRs reveals widespread long-range effects on human gene regulation. Fuentes DR, Swigut T, Wysocka J. Elife. 2018 Aug 2;7. pii: 35989. doi: 10.7554/eLife.35989. PubMed 30070637.
Backbone
  Vector backbone: piggyBac
  Total vector size (bp): 13795
  Vector type: Mammalian Expression, CRISPR
  Selectable markers: Neomycin (select with G418)
Growth in bacteria
  Bacterial resistance: Ampicillin, 100 μg/mL
  Growth temperature: 30°C
  Growth strain: NEB Stable
  Copy number: High Copy
Gene/Insert
  Gene/Insert name: Array of guide RNAs
  gRNA/shRNA sequence: LTR5Hs elements
  Species: Synthetic; Streptococcus pyogenes
  Tag / fusion protein: mCherry
Terms and licenses: Academic/Nonprofit Terms; Industry Terms: Not Available to Industry
Depositor comments: This plasmid was cloned by Dr. Daniel Fuentes.
How to cite: LTR5HS S. pyogenes scaffold CARGO array was a gift from Joanna Wysocka (Addgene plasmid # 191316 ; http://n2t.net/addgene:191316 ; RRID:Addgene_191316)
