[The description below was written by a language model from this plasmid's Addgene catalogue record and pLannotate feature annotations shown in this document.]
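Description:
LTR5HS S. pyogenes scaffold CARGO array is a piggyBac-backbone mammalian CRISPR plasmid of about 13.8 kb that carries a multiplexed guide RNA array directed against LTR5Hs elements, a class of human retroviral long terminal repeats. The annotated sequence shows a long tandem repeat in which human U6 RNA polymerase III promoters (13 annotated) alternate with Streptococcus pyogenes tracrRNA-derived scaffold segments (13 annotated). Each unit therefore expresses its own guide from a dedicated promoter. The gaps between each U6 promoter and the following scaffold are presumably where the individual spacers sit, though these are not annotated. No Cas9 or dCas9 coding sequence appears in the feature table, so the effector protein has to be supplied from a separate construct.

Downstream of the array, a CMV enhancer/chicken β-actin promoter with a hybrid intron drives mCherry, terminated by a bGH poly(A) signal. This provides a red fluorescent marker for cells carrying the plasmid. A NeoR/KanR gene with an SV40 poly(A) signal allows G418 selection of mammalian cells; its promoter is not annotated. The piggyBac backbone implies transposase-mediated genomic integration for stable guide expression, although the transposon terminal repeats were not detected by the annotation tool. A WPRE, an HIV-1 cPPT/CTS, phage lambda fragments and lac-region remnants are also present and appear to be carry-over from parental vectors. In bacteria the plasmid replicates from a high-copy ColE1/pUC origin under ampicillin selection and also carries an f1 origin. The record lists a recombination-limiting host strain, consistent with the highly repetitive array. Its purpose is to recruit Cas9-based effectors to many LTR5Hs copies at once, in order to study their influence on human gene regulation.
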