Features (pLannotate 1.2.2; 47 found; start..end, strand, type, name):
   1216..2019    +  CDS            NeoR/KanR: aminoglycoside phosphotransferase from Tn5; aph(3')-II (or nptII); confers resistance to neomycin, kanamycin, and G418 (Geneticin®)
   2031..2152    +  polyA_signal   SV40 poly(A) signal: SV40 polyadenylation signal
   2170..2262    +  ncRNA          G-CSF SLDE: Accession: RF00183 - G-CSF factor stem-loop destabilising element (SLDE)
   2959..3426    +  CDS            B (fragment): PORTL_LAMBD - Experimental evidence at protein level: Swiss-Prot protein existence level 1. Forms the portal vertex of the capsid (PubMed:6228056, PubMed:6232391). This portal plays critical roles in head assembly, genome packaging, neck/tail attachment, and genome ejection (Probable). The portal protein multimerizes as a single ring-shaped homododecamer arranged around a central channel (PubMed:6232391). Binds to the terminase subunits to form the packaging machine (PubMed:7799432). From Escherichia phage lambda (Bacteriophage lambda).
   3462..3484    -  protein_bind   lac operator (fragment): The lac repressor binds to the lac operator to inhibit transcription in E. coli. This inhibition can be relieved by adding lactose or isopropyl-β-D-thiogalactopyranoside (IPTG). lac repressor encoded by lacI
   3488..3518    -  promoter       lac promoter: promoter for the E. coli lac operon
   3533..3554    -  protein_bind   CAP binding site: CAP binding activates transcription in the presence of cAMP. E. coli catabolite activator protein
   3567..3659    -  CDS            lacI (fragment): lac repressor; lacI; The lac repressor binds to the lac operator to inhibit transcription in E. coli. This inhibition can be relieved by adding lactose or isopropyl-β-D-thiogalactopyranoside (IPTG).
   3842..4430    -  rep_origin     ori: high-copy-number ColE1/pMB1/pBR322/pUC origin of replication
   4601..5461    -  CDS            AmpR: β-lactamase; bla; confers resistance to ampicillin, carbenicillin, and related antibiotics
   5462..5566    -  promoter       AmpR promoter: bla
   5619..6047    -  rep_origin     f1 ori (sequence partly withheld): f1 bacteriophage origin of replication; arrow indicates direction of (+) strand synthesis
   6052..6207    -  CDS            lacZα (fragment): LacZα fragment of β-galactosidase; lacZ fragment
   6209..6328    +  CDS            B (fragment): PORTL_LAMBD - Experimental evidence at protein level: Swiss-Prot protein existence level 1. Forms the portal vertex of the capsid (PubMed:6228056, PubMed:6232391). This portal plays critical roles in head assembly, genome packaging, neck/tail attachment, and genome ejection (Probable). The portal protein multimerizes as a single ring-shaped homododecamer arranged around a central channel (PubMed:6232391). Binds to the terminase subunits to form the packaging machine (PubMed:7799432). From Escherichia phage lambda (Bacteriophage lambda).
   6828..6945    +  misc_feature   cPPT/CTS: central polypurine tract and central termination sequence of HIV-1
   7070..7137    +  misc_RNA       tracrRNA (fragment): trans-activating CRISPR RNA for the Streptococcus pyogenes CRISPR/Cas9 system
   7169..7400    +  promoter       U6 promoter: RNA polymerase III promoter for human U6 snRNA
   7444..7511    +  misc_RNA       tracrRNA (fragment): trans-activating CRISPR RNA for the Streptococcus pyogenes CRISPR/Cas9 system
   7543..7774    +  promoter       U6 promoter: RNA polymerase III promoter for human U6 snRNA
   7818..7885    +  misc_RNA       tracrRNA (fragment): trans-activating CRISPR RNA for the Streptococcus pyogenes CRISPR/Cas9 system
   7917..8148    +  promoter       U6 promoter: RNA polymerase III promoter for human U6 snRNA
   8192..8259    +  misc_RNA       tracrRNA (fragment): trans-activating CRISPR RNA for the Streptococcus pyogenes CRISPR/Cas9 system
   8291..8522    +  promoter       U6 promoter: RNA polymerase III promoter for human U6 snRNA
   8566..8633    +  misc_RNA       tracrRNA (fragment): trans-activating CRISPR RNA for the Streptococcus pyogenes CRISPR/Cas9 system
   8665..8896    +  promoter       U6 promoter: RNA polymerase III promoter for human U6 snRNA
   8940..9007    +  misc_RNA       tracrRNA (fragment): trans-activating CRISPR RNA for the Streptococcus pyogenes CRISPR/Cas9 system
   9039..9270    +  promoter       U6 promoter: RNA polymerase III promoter for human U6 snRNA
   9314..9381    +  misc_RNA       tracrRNA (fragment): trans-activating CRISPR RNA for the Streptococcus pyogenes CRISPR/Cas9 system
   9413..9644    +  promoter       U6 promoter: RNA polymerase III promoter for human U6 snRNA
   9688..9755    +  misc_RNA       tracrRNA (fragment): trans-activating CRISPR RNA for the Streptococcus pyogenes CRISPR/Cas9 system
   9787..10018   +  promoter       U6 promoter: RNA polymerase III promoter for human U6 snRNA
  10062..10129   +  misc_RNA       tracrRNA (fragment): trans-activating CRISPR RNA for the Streptococcus pyogenes CRISPR/Cas9 system
  10161..10392   +  promoter       U6 promoter: RNA polymerase III promoter for human U6 snRNA
  10436..10503   +  misc_RNA       tracrRNA (fragment): trans-activating CRISPR RNA for the Streptococcus pyogenes CRISPR/Cas9 system
  10535..10766   +  promoter       U6 promoter: RNA polymerase III promoter for human U6 snRNA
  10810..10877   +  misc_RNA       tracrRNA (fragment): trans-activating CRISPR RNA for the Streptococcus pyogenes CRISPR/Cas9 system
  10909..11140   +  promoter       U6 promoter: RNA polymerase III promoter for human U6 snRNA
  11184..11251   +  misc_RNA       tracrRNA (fragment): trans-activating CRISPR RNA for the Streptococcus pyogenes CRISPR/Cas9 system
  11283..11514   +  promoter       U6 promoter: RNA polymerase III promoter for human U6 snRNA
  11558..11625   +  misc_RNA       tracrRNA (fragment): trans-activating CRISPR RNA for the Streptococcus pyogenes CRISPR/Cas9 system
  11657..11888   +  promoter       U6 promoter: RNA polymerase III promoter for human U6 snRNA
  11917..12202   +  enhancer       CMV enhancer: human cytomegalovirus immediate early enhancer; contains an 18-bp deletion relative to the standard CMV enhancer
  12204..12480   +  promoter       chicken β-actin promoter: No description available
  12481..12708   +  intron         hybrid intron: hybrid between chicken β-actin (CBA) and minute virus of mice (MMV) introns (Gray et al., 2011)
  12726..13433   +  CDS            mCherry: mCherry is a basic (constitutively fluorescent) red fluorescent protein published in 2004, derived from Discosoma sp.. It is reported to be a very rapidly-maturing monomer with low acid sensitivity.
  13467..13578   +  polyA_signal   bGH poly(A) signal: bovine growth hormone polyadenylation signal
  13689..483     +  misc_feature   WPRE (across the origin): woodchuck hepatitis virus posttranscriptional regulatory element
>Addgene plasmid #191316 | LTR5HS S. pyogenes scaffold CARGO array | addgene full sequence | sequence record 378475 | Addgene NGS Result
CTATTGCTTCCCGTATGGCTTTCATTTTCTCCTCCTTGTATAAATCCTGGTTGCTGTCTCTTTATGAGGA
GTTGTGGCCCGTTGTCAGGCAACGTGGCGTGGTGTGCACTGTGTTTGCTGACGCAACCCCCACTGGTTGG
GGCATTGCCACCACCTGTCAGCTCCTTTCCGGGACTTTCGCTTTCCCCCTCCCTATTGCCACGGCGGAAC
TCATCGCCGCCTGCCTTGCCCGCTGCTGGACAGGGGCTCGGCTGTTGGGCACTGACAATTCCGTGGTGTT
GTCGGGGAAGCTGACGTCCTTTCCATGGCTGCTCGCCTGTGTTGCCACCTGGATTCTGCGCGGGACGTCC
TTCTGCTACGTCCCTTCGGCCCTCAATCCAGCGGACCTTCCTTCCCGCGGCCTGCTGCCGGCTCTGCGGC
CTCTTCCGCGTCTTCGCCTTCGCCCTCAGACGAGTCGGATCTCCCTTTGGGCCGCCTCCCCGCCTGGAAT
TTCACCGGCGACCGATTCCTCCCGATAAGTAAATTACAGAAAAGCTCAGGTTAAATGTAAGAGGATCTTA
AATATTGATTTGGTTTTTGTCTTAATGGTGCCCGGCGTATTTATACGAACCATTAAATTTCACTAGACCG
TTTGTAGTCAGTGGTGAACGCTGCATGACCCACGCTCTCAAAGTGAGTTGTGTTGCTTTGCGGGAATCCA
GCAGTCACATTAATGCTGGAAAAAGTTCAGGCAACTAGTGTACTTTGTAGCGGGGTCCGGGAGAGGCTGG
GGTCTAGAGTGGCGATGGGACGAAAGTGTAAAGAAAGTTTTCGGTGTGTGTGTGTGTGTGTGTGTGTGTG
TGTGTGTGTGTGTAGGTAGGTAGGTAGAAACTGCATCCTCTGCTTGTGTAAATTCGGTTACAAGTCTGTA
ACAGAGGTACTGAGATGTGACTGAGTCTCAAGGCCAGGCGATCGGGATTCTGAAGAGGCATTTGCATAAC
TGAGCAAGAGTCTTTGCCCCACCCTTCCACGCCGACCCAAGACAAGGGGACAGCTCTGGGTGGGTCACCT
GAAGGGCCAGGGGCCCGCCCACATCCCCGCCCACACCCACCTTGAGCGCTTCTCATTGGGCATTCCAGCC
TACCCAGCTCGGAGTTAGTTACTCCGTAAGTGTGGCCGGAACAGAGTTCGTCCATCTAAAAAGGGAGGGG
ACCGGCGAACACATCTAGAGCCACCATGGGATCGGCCATTGAACAAGATGGATTGCACGCAGGTTCTCCG
GCCGCTTGGGTGGAGAGGCTATTCGGCTATGACTGGGCACAACAGACAATCGGCTGCTCTGATGCCGCCG
TGTTCCGGCTGTCAGCGCAGGGGCGCCCGGTTCTTTTTGTCAAGACCGACCTGTCCGGTGCCCTGAATGA
ACTGCAGGACGAGGCAGCGCGGCTATCGTGGCTGGCCACGACGGGCGTTCCTTGCGCAGCTGTGCTCGAC
GTTGTCACTGAAGCGGGAAGGGACTGGCTGCTATTGGGCGAAGTGCCGGGGCAGGATCTCCTGTCATCTC
ACCTTGCTCCTGCCGAGAAAGTATCCATCATGGCTGATGCAATGCGGCGGCTGCATACGCTTGATCCGGC
TACCTGCCCATTCGACCACCAAGCGAAACATCGCATCGAGCGAGCACGTACTCGGATGGAAGCCGGTCTT
GTCGATCAGGATGATCTGGACGAAGAGCATCAGGGGCTCGCGCCAGCCGAACTGTTCGCCAGGCTCAAGG
CGCGCATGCCCGACGGCGATGATCTCGTCGTGACCCATGGCGATGCCTGCTTGCCGAATATCATGGTGGA
AAATGGCCGCTTTTCTGGATTCATCGACTGTGGCCGGCTGGGTGTGGCGGACCGCTATCAGGACATAGCG
TTGGCTACCCGTGATATTGCTGAAGAGCTTGGCGGCGAATGGGCTGACCGCTTCCTCGTGCTTTACGGTA
TCGCCGCTCCCGATTCGCAGCGCATCGCCTTCTATCGCCTTCTTGACGAGTTCTTCTGAAGAACTAACTA
AACTTGTTTATTGCAGCTTATAATGGTTACAAATAAAGCAATAGCATCACAAATTTCACAAATAAAGCAT
TTTTTTCACTGCATTCTAGTTGTGGTTTGTCCAAACTCATCAATGTATCTTATCATGTCTGGAATTGACT
CAAATGATGTCAATTAGTCTATCAGAAGCTCATCTGGTCTCCCTTCCGGGGGACAAGACATCCCTGTTTA
ATATTTAAACAGCAGTGTTCCCAAACTGGGTTCTTATATCCCTTGCTCTGGTCAACCAGGTTGCAGGGTT
TCCTGTCCTCACAGGAACGAAGTCCCTAAAGAAACAGTGGCAGCCAGGTTTAGCCCCGGAATTGACTGGA
TTCCTTTTTTAGGGCCCATTGGTATGGCTTTTTCCCCGTATCCCCCCAGGTGTCTGCAGGCTCAAAGAGC
AGCGAGAAGCGTTCAGAGGAAAGCGATCCCGTGCCACCTTCCCCGTGCCCGGGCTGTCCCCGCACGCTGC
CGGCTCGGGGATGCGGGGGGAGCGCCGGACCGGAGCGGAGCCCCGGGCGGCTCGCTGCTGCCCCCTAGCG
GGGGAGGGACGTAATTACATCCCTGGGGGCTTTGGGGGGGGGCTGTCCCTGATATCTATAACAAGAAAAT
ATATATATAATAAGTTATCACGTAAGTAGAACATGAAATAACAATATAATTATCGTATGAGTTAAATCTT
AAAAGTCACGTAAAAGATAATCATGCGTCATTTTGACTCACGCGGTCGTTATAGTTCAAAATCAGTGACA
CTTACCGCATTGACAAGCACGCCTCACGGGAGCTCCAAGCGGCGACTGAGATGTCCTAAATGCACAGCGA
CGGATTCGCGCTATTTAGAAAGAGAGAGCAATATTTCAAGAATGCATGCGTCAATTTTACGCAGACTATC
TTTCTAGGGTTAATCTAGCTGCATCAGGATCATATCGTCGGGTCTTTTTTCCGGCTCAGTCATCGCCCAA
GCTGGCGCTATCTGGGCATCGGGGAGGAAGAAGCCCGTGCCTTTTCCCGCGAGGTTGAAGCGGCATGGAA
AGAGTTTGCCGAGGATGACTGCTGCTGCATTGACGTTGAGCGAAAACGCACGTTTACCATGATGATTCGG
GAAGGTGTGGCCATGCACGCCTTTAACGGTGAACTGTTCGTTCAGGCCACCTGGGATACCAGTTCGTCGC
GGCTTTTCCGGACACAGTTCCGGATGGTCAGCCCGAAGCGCATCAGCAACCCGAACAATACCGGCGACAG
CCGGAACTGCCGTGCCGGTGTGCAGATTAATGACAGCGGTGCGGCGCTGGGATATTACGTCAGCGAGGAC
GGGTATCCTGGCTGGATGCCGCAGAAATGGACATGGATACCCCGTGAGTTACCCGGCGGGCGCGCTTGGC
GTAATCATGGTCATAGCTGTTTCCTGTGTGAAATTGTTATCCGCTCACAATTCCACACAACATACGAGCC
GGAAGCATAAAGTGTAAAGCCTGGGGTGCCTAATGAGTGAGCTAACTCACATTAATTGCGTTGCGCTCAC
TGCCCGCTTTCCAGTCGGGAAACCTGTCGTGCCAGCTGCATTAATGAATCGGCCAACGCGCGGGGAGAGG
CGGTTTGCGTATTGGGCGCTCTTCCGCTTCCTCGCTCACTGACTCGCTGCGCTCGGTCGTTCGGCTGCGG
CGAGCGGTATCAGCTCACTCAAAGGCGGTAATACGGTTATCCACAGAATCAGGGGATAACGCAGGAAAGA
ACATGTGAGCAAAAGGCCAGCAAAAGGCCAGGAACCGTAAAAAGGCCGCGTTGCTGGCGTTTTTCCATAG
GCTCCGCCCCCCTGACGAGCATCACAAAAATCGACGCTCAAGTCAGAGGTGGCGAAACCCGACAGGACTA
TAAAGATACCAGGCGTTTCCCCCTGGAAGCTCCCTCGTGCGCTCTCCTGTTCCGACCCTGCCGCTTACCG
GATACCTGTCCGCCTTTCTCCCTTCGGGAAGCGTGGCGCTTTCTCATAGCTCACGCTGTAGGTATCTCAG
TTCGGTGTAGGTCGTTCGCTCCAAGCTGGGCTGTGTGCACGAACCCCCCGTTCAGCCCGACCGCTGCGCC
TTATCCGGTAACTATCGTCTTGAGTCCAACCCGGTAAGACACGACTTATCGCCACTGGCAGCAGCCACTG
GTAACAGGATTAGCAGAGCGAGGTATGTAGGCGGTGCTACAGAGTTCTTGAAGTGGTGGCCTAACTACGG
CTACACTAGAAGAACAGTATTTGGTATCTGCGCTCTGCTGAAGCCAGTTACCTTCGGAAAAAGAGTTGGT
AGCTCTTGATCCGGCAAACAAACCACCGCTGGTAGCGGTGGTTTTTTTGTTTGCAAGCAGCAGATTACGC
GCAGAAAAAAAGGATCTCAAGAAGATCCTTTGATCTTTTCTACGGGGTCTGACGCTCAGTGGAACGAAAA
CTCACGTTAAGGGATTTTGGTCATGAGATTATCAAAAAGGATCTTCACCTAGATCCTTTTAAATTAAAAA
TGAAGTTTTAAATCAATCTAAAGTATATATGAGTAAACTTGGTCTGACAGTTACCAATGCTTAATCAGTG
AGGCACCTATCTCAGCGATCTGTCTATTTCGTTCATCCATAGTTGCCTGACTCCCCGTCGTGTAGATAAC
TACGATACGGGAGGGCTTACCATCTGGCCCCAGTGCTGCAATGATACCGCGAGACCCACGCTCACCGGCT
CCAGATTTATCAGCAATAAACCAGCCAGCCGGAAGGGCCGAGCGCAGAAGTGGTCCTGCAACTTTATCCG
CCTCCATCCAGTCTATTAATTGTTGCCGGGAAGCTAGAGTAAGTAGTTCGCCAGTTAATAGTTTGCGCAA
CGTTGTTGCCATTGCTACAGGCATCGTGGTGTCACGCTCGTCGTTTGGTATGGCTTCATTCAGCTCCGGT
TCCCAACGATCAAGGCGAGTTACATGATCCCCCATGTTGTGCAAAAAAGCGGTTAGCTCCTTCGGTCCTC
CGATCGTTGTCAGAAGTAAGTTGGCCGCAGTGTTATCACTCATGGTTATGGCAGCACTGCATAATTCTCT
TACTGTCATGCCATCCGTAAGATGCTTTTCTGTGACTGGTGAGTACTCAACCAAGTCATTCTGAGAATAG
TGTATGCGGCGACCGAGTTGCTCTTGCCCGGCGTCAATACGGGATAATACCGCGCCACATAGCAGAACTT
TAAAAGTGCTCATCATTGGAAAACGTTCTTCGGGGCGAAAACTCTCAAGGATCTTACCGCTGTTGAGATC
CAGTTCGATGTAACCCACTCGTGCACCCAACTGATCTTCAGCATCTTTTACTTTCACCAGCGTTTCTGGG
TGAGCAAAAACAGGAAGGCAAAATGCCGCAAAAAAGGGAATAAGGGCGACACGGAAATGTTGAATACTCA
TACTCTTCCTTTTTCAATATTATTGAAGCATTTATCAGGGTTATTGTCTCATGAGCGGATACATATTTGA
ATGTATTTAGAAAAATAAACAAATAGGGGTTCCGCGCACATTTCCCCGAAAAGTGCCACCTAAATTGTAA
GCGTTAATATTTTGTTAAAATTCGCGTTAAATTTTTGTTAAATCAGCTCATTTTTTAACCAATAGGCCGA
AATCGGCAAAATCCCTTATAAATCAAAAGAATAGACCGAGATAGGGT
[37 nt withheld, positions 5718-5754]
AAAGAACGTGGACTCCAACGTCAAAGG
[49 nt withheld, positions 5782-5830]
T
[91 nt withheld, positions 5832-5922]
G
[124 nt withheld, positions 5924-6047]
CCCATTCGCCATTCAGGCTGCGCAACTGTTGGGAAGGGCGATCGGTGCGGGCCTCTTCGCTATTACGCCA
GCTGGCGAAAGGGGGATGTGCTGCAAGGCGATTAAGTTGGGTAACGCCAGGGTTTTCCCAGTCACGACGT
TGTAAAACGACGGCCAGTGAGCGCGCCTCGTTCATTCACGTTTTTGAACCCGTGGAGGACGGGCAGACTC
GCGGTGCAAATGTGTTTTACAGCGTGATGGAGCAGATGAAGATGCTCGACACGCTGCAGAACACGCAGCT
AGATTAACCCTAGAAAGATAATCATATTGTGACGTACGTTAAAGATAATCATGTGTAAAATTGACGCATG
TGTTTTATCGGTCTGTATATCGAGGTTTATTTATTAATTTGAATAGATATTAAGTTTTATTATATTTACA
CTTACATACTAATAATAAATTCAACAAACAATTTATTTATGTTTATTTATTTATTAAAAAAAACAAAAAC
TCAAAATTTCTTCTATAAAGTAACAAAACTTTTATGAGGGACAGCCCCCCCCCAAAGCCCCCAGGGATGT
AATTACGTCCCTCCCCCGCTAGGGGGCAGCAGCGAGCCGCCCGGGGCTCCGCTCCGGTCCGGCGCTCCCC
CCGCATCCCCGAGCCGGCAGCGTGCGGGGACAGCCCGGGCACGGGGAAGGTGGCACGGGATCGCTTTCCT
CTGAACGCTTCTCGCTGCTCTTTGAGCCTGCAGACACCTGGGGGGATACGGGGAAAAGGCCTCCACGGCC
AGACTAGAACTTTTAAAAGAAAAGGGGGGATTGGGGGGTACAGTGCAGGGGAAAGAATAGTAGACATAAT
AGCAACAGACATACAAACTAAAGAATTACAAAAACAAATTACAAAAATTCAAAATTTTATCGATCACGAG
ACTAGCCTCGAGGGATCCCGTACGTTCGAAACGCGTGCCTAGCGAATTCACCGGTAGATCTGCTAGCGGC
GCGCCGGTACCCACGTGCACATGTGTTTAAGAGCTATGCTGGAAACAGCATAGCAAGTTTAAATAAGGCT
AGTCCGTTATCAACTTGAAAAAGTGGCACCGAGTCGGTGCTTTTTTTCTCGAGTACTAGGATCCATTAGG
CTTTCCCATGATTCCTTCATATTTGCATATACGATACAAGGCTGTTAGAGAGATAATTGGAATTAATTTG
ACTGTAAACACAAAGATATTAGTACAAAATACGTGACGTAGAAAGTAATAATTTCTTGGGTAGTTTGCAG
TTTTAAAATTATGTTTTAAAATGGACTATCATATGCTTACCGTAACTTGAAAGTATTTCGATTTCTTGGC
TTTATATATCTTGTGGAAAGGACGAAACACCGTACTAAGGGAACTCAGGTTTAAGAGCTATGCTGGAAAC
AGCATAGCAAGTTTAAATAAGGCTAGTCCGTTATCAACTTGAAAAAGTGGCACCGAGTCGGTGCTTTTTT
TCTCGAGTACTAGGATCCATTAGGCTTTCCCATGATTCCTTCATATTTGCATATACGATACAAGGCTGTT
AGAGAGATAATTGGAATTAATTTGACTGTAAACACAAAGATATTAGTACAAAATACGTGACGTAGAAAGT
AATAATTTCTTGGGTAGTTTGCAGTTTTAAAATTATGTTTTAAAATGGACTATCATATGCTTACCGTAAC
TTGAAAGTATTTCGATTTCTTGGCTTTATATATCTTGTGGAAAGGACGAAACACCGAAAACCGCCTTAGG
GCGTTTAAGAGCTATGCTGGAAACAGCATAGCAAGTTTAAATAAGGCTAGTCCGTTATCAACTTGAAAAA
GTGGCACCGAGTCGGTGCTTTTTTTCTCGAGTACTAGGATCCATTAGGCTTTCCCATGATTCCTTCATAT
TTGCATATACGATACAAGGCTGTTAGAGAGATAATTGGAATTAATTTGACTGTAAACACAAAGATATTAG
TACAAAATACGTGACGTAGAAAGTAATAATTTCTTGGGTAGTTTGCAGTTTTAAAATTATGTTTTAAAAT
GGACTATCATATGCTTACCGTAACTTGAAAGTATTTCGATTTCTTGGCTTTATATATCTTGTGGAAAGGA
CGAAACACCGAAAACTGCCTTAGGGCGTTTAAGAGCTATGCTGGAAACAGCATAGCAAGTTTAAATAAGG
CTAGTCCGTTATCAACTTGAAAAAGTGGCACCGAGTCGGTGCTTTTTTTCTCGAGTACTAGGATCCATTA
GGCTTTCCCATGATTCCTTCATATTTGCATATACGATACAAGGCTGTTAGAGAGATAATTGGAATTAATT
TGACTGTAAACACAAAGATATTAGTACAAAATACGTGACGTAGAAAGTAATAATTTCTTGGGTAGTTTGC
AGTTTTAAAATTATGTTTTAAAATGGACTATCATATGCTTACCGTAACTTGAAAGTATTTCGATTTCTTG
GCTTTATATATCTTGTGGAAAGGACGAAACACCGAGCCCGACACCCGTAAGTTTAAGAGCTATGCTGGAA
ACAGCATAGCAAGTTTAAATAAGGCTAGTCCGTTATCAACTTGAAAAAGTGGCACCGAGTCGGTGCTTTT
TTTCTCGAGTACTAGGATCCATTAGGCTTTCCCATGATTCCTTCATATTTGCATATACGATACAAGGCTG
TTAGAGAGATAATTGGAATTAATTTGACTGTAAACACAAAGATATTAGTACAAAATACGTGACGTAGAAA
GTAATAATTTCTTGGGTAGTTTGCAGTTTTAAAATTATGTTTTAAAATGGACTATCATATGCTTACCGTA
ACTTGAAAGTATTTCGATTTCTTGGCTTTATATATCTTGTGGAAAGGACGAAACACCGAGGAGAAAACCA
CCTTGTTTAAGAGCTATGCTGGAAACAGCATAGCAAGTTTAAATAAGGCTAGTCCGTTATCAACTTGAAA
AAGTGGCACCGAGTCGGTGCTTTTTTTCTCGAGTACTAGGATCCATTAGGCTTTCCCATGATTCCTTCAT
ATTTGCATATACGATACAAGGCTGTTAGAGAGATAATTGGAATTAATTTGACTGTAAACACAAAGATATT
AGTACAAAATACGTGACGTAGAAAGTAATAATTTCTTGGGTAGTTTGCAGTTTTAAAATTATGTTTTAAA
ATGGACTATCATATGCTTACCGTAACTTGAAAGTATTTCGATTTCTTGGCTTTATATATCTTGTGGAAAG
GACGAAACACCGTACCATCTCGGAGAGGGTTTAAGAGCTATGCTGGAAACAGCATAGCAAGTTTAAATAA
GGCTAGTCCGTTATCAACTTGAAAAAGTGGCACCGAGTCGGTGCTTTTTTTCTCGAGTACTAGGATCCAT
TAGGCTTTCCCATGATTCCTTCATATTTGCATATACGATACAAGGCTGTTAGAGAGATAATTGGAATTAA
TTTGACTGTAAACACAAAGATATTAGTACAAAATACGTGACGTAGAAAGTAATAATTTCTTGGGTAGTTT
GCAGTTTTAAAATTATGTTTTAAAATGGACTATCATATGCTTACCGTAACTTGAAAGTATTTCGATTTCT
TGGCTTTATATATCTTGTGGAAAGGACGAAACACCGAACCTTGGACAATACCGTTTAAGAGCTATGCTGG
AAACAGCATAGCAAGTTTAAATAAGGCTAGTCCGTTATCAACTTGAAAAAGTGGCACCGAGTCGGTGCTT
TTTTTCTCGAGTACTAGGATCCATTAGGCTTTCCCATGATTCCTTCATATTTGCATATACGATACAAGGC
TGTTAGAGAGATAATTGGAATTAATTTGACTGTAAACACAAAGATATTAGTACAAAATACGTGACGTAGA
AAGTAATAATTTCTTGGGTAGTTTGCAGTTTTAAAATTATGTTTTAAAATGGACTATCATATGCTTACCG
TAACTTGAAAGTATTTCGATTTCTTGGCTTTATATATCTTGTGGAAAGGACGAAACACCGTAAAGGGTCT
GTGCTGGTTTAAGAGCTATGCTGGAAACAGCATAGCAAGTTTAAATAAGGCTAGTCCGTTATCAACTTGA
AAAAGTGGCACCGAGTCGGTGCTTTTTTTCTCGAGTACTAGGATCCATTAGGCTTTCCCATGATTCCTTC
ATATTTGCATATACGATACAAGGCTGTTAGAGAGATAATTGGAATTAATTTGACTGTAAACACAAAGATA
TTAGTACAAAATACGTGACGTAGAAAGTAATAATTTCTTGGGTAGTTTGCAGTTTTAAAATTATGTTTTA
AAATGGACTATCATATGCTTACCGTAACTTGAAAGTATTTCGATTTCTTGGCTTTATATATCTTGTGGAA
AGGACGAAACACCGGACATTCCATTGCCCAGTTTAAGAGCTATGCTGGAAACAGCATAGCAAGTTTAAAT
AAGGCTAGTCCGTTATCAACTTGAAAAAGTGGCACCGAGTCGGTGCTTTTTTTCTCGAGTACTAGGATCC
ATTAGGCTTTCCCATGATTCCTTCATATTTGCATATACGATACAAGGCTGTTAGAGAGATAATTGGAATT
AATTTGACTGTAAACACAAAGATATTAGTACAAAATACGTGACGTAGAAAGTAATAATTTCTTGGGTAGT
TTGCAGTTTTAAAATTATGTTTTAAAATGGACTATCATATGCTTACCGTAACTTGAAAGTATTTCGATTT
CTTGGCTTTATATATCTTGTGGAAAGGACGAAACACCGATAGAGAAAGAAAAGTGTTTAAGAGCTATGCT
GGAAACAGCATAGCAAGTTTAAATAAGGCTAGTCCGTTATCAACTTGAAAAAGTGGCACCGAGTCGGTGC
TTTTTTTCTCGAGTACTAGGATCCATTAGGCTTTCCCATGATTCCTTCATATTTGCATATACGATACAAG
GCTGTTAGAGAGATAATTGGAATTAATTTGACTGTAAACACAAAGATATTAGTACAAAATACGTGACGTA
GAAAGTAATAATTTCTTGGGTAGTTTGCAGTTTTAAAATTATGTTTTAAAATGGACTATCATATGCTTAC
CGTAACTTGAAAGTATTTCGATTTCTTGGCTTTATATATCTTGTGGAAAGGACGAAACACCGGAAACGCC
CACAGGTGGTTTAAGAGCTATGCTGGAAACAGCATAGCAAGTTTAAATAAGGCTAGTCCGTTATCAACTT
GAAAAAGTGGCACCGAGTCGGTGCTTTTTTTCTCGAGTACTAGGATCCATTAGGCTTTCCCATGATTCCT
TCATATTTGCATATACGATACAAGGCTGTTAGAGAGATAATTGGAATTAATTTGACTGTAAACACAAAGA
TATTAGTACAAAATACGTGACGTAGAAAGTAATAATTTCTTGGGTAGTTTGCAGTTTTAAAATTATGTTT
TAAAATGGACTATCATATGCTTACCGTAACTTGAAAGTATTTCGATTTCTTGGCTTTATATATCTTGTGG
AAAGGACGAAACACCGAAGCTTTCTTGCTTAGGTTTAAGAGCTATGCTGGAAACAGCATAGCAAGTTTAA
ATAAGGCTAGTCCGTTATCAACTTGAAAAAGTGGCACCGAGTCGGTGCTTTTTTTCTCGAGTACTAGGAT
CCATTAGGCTTTCCCATGATTCCTTCATATTTGCATATACGATACAAGGCTGTTAGAGAGATAATTGGAA
TTAATTTGACTGTAAACACAAAGATATTAGTACAAAATACGTGACGTAGAAAGTAATAATTTCTTGGGTA
GTTTGCAGTTTTAAAATTATGTTTTAAAATGGACTATCATATGCTTACCGTAACTTGAAAGTATTTCGAT
TTCTTGGCTTTATATATCTTGTGGAAAGGACGAAACACCGTTTTTTTTCTAGAGGTACCCGTTACATAAC
TTACGGTAAATGGCCCGCCTGGCTGACCGCCCAACGACCCCCGCCCATTGACGTCAATAGTAACGCCAAT
AGGGACTTTCCATTGACGTCAATGGGTGGAGTATTTACGGTAAACTGCCCACTTGGCAGTACATCAAGTG
TATCATATGCCAAGTACGCCCCCTATTGACGTCAATGACGGTAAATGGCCCGCCTGGCATTGTGCCCAGT
ACATGACCTTATGGGACTTTCCTACTTGGCAGTACATCTACGTATTAGTCATCGCTATTACCATGGTCGA
GGTGAGCCCCACGTTCTGCTTCACTCTCCCCATCTCCCCCCCCTCCCCACCCCCAATTTTGTATTTATTT
ATTTTTTAATTATTTTGTGCAGCGATGGGGGCGGGGGGGGGGGGGGGCGCGCGCCAGGCGGGGCGGGGCG
GGGCGAGGGGCGGGGCGGGGCGAGGCGGAGAGGTGCGGCGGCAGCCAATCAGAGCGGCGCGCTCCGAAAG
TTTCCTTTTATGGCGAGGCGGCGGCGGCGGCGGCCCTATAAAAAGCGAAGCGCGCGGCGGGCGGGAGTCG
CTGCGCGCTGCCTTCGCCCCGTGCCCCGCTCCGCCGCCGCCTCGCGCCGCCCGCCCCGGCTCTGACTGAC
CGCGTTACTCCCACAGGTGAGCGGGCGGGACGGCCCTTCTCCTCCGGGCTGTAATTAGCTGAGCAAGAGG
TAAGGGTTTAAGGGATGGTTGGTTGGTGGGGTATTAATGTTTAATTACCTGGAGCACCTGCCTGAAATCA
CTTTTTTTCAGGTTGGACCGGTGCCACCATGGTGAGCAAGGGCGAGGAGGATAACATGGCCATCATCAAG
GAGTTCATGCGCTTCAAGGTGCACATGGAGGGCTCCGTGAACGGCCACGAGTTCGAGATCGAGGGCGAGG
GCGAGGGCCGCCCCTACGAGGGCACCCAGACCGCCAAGCTGAAGGTGACCAAGGGTGGCCCCCTGCCCTT
CGCCTGGGACATCCTGTCCCCTCAGTTCATGTACGGCTCCAAGGCCTACGTGAAGCACCCCGCCGACATC
CCCGACTACTTGAAGCTGTCCTTCCCCGAGGGCTTCAAGTGGGAGCGCGTGATGAACTTCGAGGACGGCG
GCGTGGTGACCGTGACCCAGGACTCCTCCCTGCAGGACGGCGAGTTCATCTACAAGGTGAAGCTGCGCGG
CACCAACTTCCCCTCCGACGGCCCCGTAATGCAGAAAAAGACCATGGGCTGGGAGGCCTCCTCCGAGCGG
ATGTACCCCGAGGACGGCGCCCTGAAGGGCGAGATCAAGCAGAGGCTGAAGCTGAAGGACGGCGGCCACT
ACGACGCTGAGGTCAAGACCACCTACAAGGCCAAGAAGCCCGTGCAGCTGCCCGGCGCCTACAACGTCAA
CATCAAGTTGGACATCACCTCCCACAACGAGGACTACACCATCGTGGAACAGTACGAACGCGCCGAGGGC
CGCCACTCCACCGGCGGCATGGACGAGCTGTACAAGTAGGAATTCCTAGAGCTCGCTGATCAGCCTCGAC
TGTGCCTTCTAGTTGCCAGCCATCTGTTGTTTGCCCCTCCCCCGTGCCTTCCTTGACCCTGGAAGGTGCC
ACTCCCACTGTCCTTTCCTAATAAAATGAGGAAATTGCATCGCATTGTCTGAGTAGGTGTCATTCTATTC
TGGGGGGTGGGGTGGGGCAGGACAGCAAGGGGGAGGATTGGGAAGAGAATAGCAGGCATGCTGGGGAGCG
GCCGCGTCGACAATCAACCTCTGGATTACAAAATTTGTGAAAGATTGACTGGTATTCTTAACTATGTTGC
TCCTTTTACGCTATGTGGATACGCTGCTTTAATGCCTTTGTATCATG
